Addgene plasmid #209116: pET28a(+)-SUMO-A'-l1-A'
Purpose: Bacterial expression of CC-GEMS ligand SUMO-A'-l1-A'
Depositing lab: Tom de Greef. Depositing organization: Technische Universiteit Eindhoven. Publication: Engineering a scalable and orthogonal platform for synthetic communication in mammalian cells. Makri Pistikou AM, Cremers GAO, Nathalia BL, Meuleman TJ, Bogels BWA, Eijkens BV, de Dreu A, Bezembinder MTH, Stassen OMJA, Bouten CCV, Merkx M, Jerala R, de Greef TFA. Nat Commun. 2023 Nov 2;14(1):7001. doi: 10.1038/s41467-023-42810-5. PubMed 37919273.
Backbone
  Vector backbone: pET28a(+)-PT7
  Vector type: Bacterial Expression
Growth in bacteria
  Bacterial resistance: Kanamycin, 50 μg/mL
  Growth temperature: 37°C
  Growth strain: DH5alpha
  Copy number: High Copy
Gene/Insert
  Gene/Insert name: SUMO-A'-l1-A'
  Species: Synthetic
  Cloning method: Restriction Enzyme; 5′ cloning site unknown (unknown if destroyed)
Terms and licenses: Academic/Nonprofit Terms; Industry Terms: Not Available to Industry
Depositor comments: CC: coiled-coil; GEMS: Generalized Extracellular Molecule Sensor. Please visit https://doi.org/10.1101/2023.01.18.524631 for bioRxiv preprint.
How to cite: pET28a(+)-SUMO-A'-l1-A' was a gift from Tom de Greef (Addgene plasmid # 209116 ; http://n2t.net/addgene:209116 ; RRID:Addgene_209116)
