[The description below was written by a language model from this plasmid's Addgene catalogue record and pLannotate feature annotations shown in this document.]
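Description:
pET28a(+)-SUMO-A'-l1-A' is a roughly 6.1 kb bacterial expression plasmid built on a pET28a(+) backbone for producing a synthetic protein ligand in E. coli. It is selected with kanamycin through the aph(3')-Ia (KanR) gene and replicates from a ColE1/pBR322-type origin. The bom region and rop gene are also present, although the catalogue lists the plasmid as high copy. An f1 origin and short tetracycline-resistance fragments flanking the lacI region are backbone remnants with no role in expression.

The expression cassette follows the standard pET layout. A T7 promoter is followed immediately by a lac operator and the T7 gene 10 ribosome binding site, and a T7 terminator closes the unit. The plasmid-borne lacI gene supplies repressor, so transcription needs a host that provides T7 RNA polymerase and is induced with IPTG.

The open reading frame begins with a short match that the annotation assigns to a His-containing tag fragment, followed by yeast SMT3 (SUMO), a fusion partner commonly used to improve solubility and yield. The stretch of about 450 bp downstream of SUMO is not annotated and presumably encodes the synthetic A'-l1-A' portion. By its name, this would be two copies of the A' coiled-coil peptide joined by linker l1, although the record does not spell out that composition. Partial matches to Strep-Tag II and a polyhistidine tag near the 3' end suggest C-terminal affinity handles for purification.

According to the depositor, the purified protein serves as a ligand for CC-GEMS, a coiled-coil-based Generalized Extracellular Molecule Sensor platform developed for orthogonal synthetic communication in mammalian cells.
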