Features (pLannotate 1.2.2; 21 found; start..end, strand, type, name):
     12..440     +  rep_origin     f1 ori (sequence partly withheld): f1 bacteriophage origin of replication; arrow indicates direction of (+) strand synthesis
    493..550     +  promoter       AmpR promoter (fragment): bla
    559..1374    -  CDS            KanR: aminoglycoside phosphotransferase; aph(3')-Ia; confers resistance to kanamycin in bacteria or G418 (Geneticin®) in eukaryotes
   1496..2084    +  rep_origin     ori: high-copy-number ColE1/pMB1/pBR322/pUC origin of replication
   2270..2409    -  misc_feature   bom: basis of mobility region from pBR322
   2511..2702    -  CDS            rop: Rop protein, which maintains plasmids at low copy number; rop
   2719..3099    +  CDS            YPB1_ECOLX: Protein predicted: Swiss-Prot protein existence level 4. From Escherichia coli.
   3171..3462    -  CDS            TcR (fragment): tetracycline efflux protein; tet; confers resistance to tetracycline
   3477..3498    -  protein_bind   CAP binding site: CAP binding activates transcription in the presence of cAMP. E. coli catabolite activator protein
   3511..4593    -  CDS            lacI: lac repressor; lacI; The lac repressor binds to the lac operator to inhibit transcription in E. coli. This inhibition can be relieved by adding lactose or isopropyl-β-D-thiogalactopyranoside (IPTG).
   4594..4671    -  promoter       lacI promoter: lacI
   4679..4958    -  CDS            TcR (fragment): tetracycline efflux protein; tet; confers resistance to tetracycline
   4980..4998    +  promoter       T7 promoter: promoter for bacteriophage T7 RNA polymerase
   4999..5023    +  protein_bind   lac operator: The lac repressor binds to the lac operator to inhibit transcription in E. coli. This inhibition can be relieved by adding lactose or isopropyl-β-D-thiogalactopyranoside (IPTG). lac repressor encoded by lacI
   5038..5060    +  RBS            RBS: efficient ribosome binding site from bacteriophage T7 gene 10 (Olins and Rangwala, 1989)
   5079..5095    +  CDS            capTEV™ (fragment): composite tag for in vivo biotinylation, TEV protease cleavage, and 6xHis tagging
   5124..5414    +  CDS            SMT3: SMT3_YEAST - Experimental evidence at protein level: Swiss-Prot protein existence level 1. Not known; suppressor of MIF2 mutations. From Saccharomyces cerevisiae (strain ATCC 204508 / S288c) (Baker's yeast).
   5865..5887    +  CDS            Strep-Tag II (fragment): peptide that binds Strep-Tactin®, an engineered form of streptavidin
   5908..5925    +  CDS            9xHis (fragment): 9xHis affinity tag
   5935..5984    +  CDS            SET1 (fragment): solubility-enhancement tag derived from T7 phage gene 10B
   5992..6039    +  terminator     T7 terminator: transcription terminator for bacteriophage T7 RNA polymerase
>Addgene plasmid #209116 | pET28a(+)-SUMO-A'-l1-A' | addgene full sequence | sequence record 417088 | Addgene NGS Result
TGGCGAATGGG
[124 nt withheld, positions 12-135]
C
[91 nt withheld, positions 137-227]
A
[49 nt withheld, positions 229-277]
CCTTTGACGTTGGAGTCCACGTTCTTT
[37 nt withheld, positions 305-341]
ACCCTATCTCGGTCTATTCTTTTGATTTATAAGGGATTTTGCCGATTTCGGCCTATTGGTTAAAAAATGA
GCTGATTTAACAAAAATTTAACGCGAATTTTAACAAAATATTAACGCTTACAATTTAGGTGGCACTTTTC
GGGGAAATGTGCGCGGAACCCCTATTTGTTTATTTTTCTAAATACATTCAAATATGTATCCGCTCATGAA
TTAATTCTTAGAAAAACTCATCGAGCATCAAATGAAACTGCAATTTATTCATATCAGGATTATCAATACC
ATATTTTTGAAAAAGCCGTTTCTGTAATGAAGGAGAAAACTCACCGAGGCAGTTCCATAGGATGGCAAGA
TCCTGGTATCGGTCTGCGATTCCGACTCGTCCAACATCAATACAACCTATTAATTTCCCCTCGTCAAAAA
TAAGGTTATCAAGTGAGAAATCACCATGAGTGACGACTGAATCCGGTGAGAATGGCAAAAGTTTATGCAT
TTCTTTCCAGACTTGTTCAACAGGCCAGCCATTACGCTCGTCATCAAAATCACTCGCATCAACCAAACCG
TTATTCATTCGTGATTGCGCCTGAGCGAGACGAAATACGCGATCGCTGTTAAAAGGACAATTACAAACAG
GAATCGAATGCAACCGGCGCAGGAACACTGCCAGCGCATCAACAATATTTTCACCTGAATCAGGATATTC
TTCTAATACCTGGAATGCTGTTTTCCCGGGGATCGCAGTGGTGAGTAACCATGCATCATCAGGAGTACGG
ATAAAATGCTTGATGGTCGGAAGAGGCATAAATTCCGTCAGCCAGTTTAGTCTGACCATCTCATCTGTAA
CATCATTGGCAACGCTACCTTTGCCATGTTTCAGAAACAACTCTGGCGCATCGGGCTTCCCATACAATCG
ATAGATTGTCGCACCTGATTGCCCGACATTATCGCGAGCCCATTTATACCCATATAAATCAGCATCCATG
TTGGAATTTAATCGCGGCCTAGAGCAAGACGTTTCCCGTTGAATATGGCTCATAACACCCCTTGTATTAC
TGTTTATGTAAGCAGACAGTTTTATTGTTCATGACCAAAATCCCTTAACGTGAGTTTTCGTTCCACTGAG
CGTCAGACCCCGTAGAAAAGATCAAAGGATCTTCTTGAGATCCTTTTTTTCTGCGCGTAATCTGCTGCTT
GCAAACAAAAAAACCACCGCTACCAGCGGTGGTTTGTTTGCCGGATCAAGAGCTACCAACTCTTTTTCCG
AAGGTAACTGGCTTCAGCAGAGCGCAGATACCAAATACTGTCCTTCTAGTGTAGCCGTAGTTAGGCCACC
ACTTCAAGAACTCTGTAGCACCGCCTACATACCTCGCTCTGCTAATCCTGTTACCAGTGGCTGCTGCCAG
TGGCGATAAGTCGTGTCTTACCGGGTTGGACTCAAGACGATAGTTACCGGATAAGGCGCAGCGGTCGGGC
TGAACGGGGGGTTCGTGCACACAGCCCAGCTTGGAGCGAACGACCTACACCGAACTGAGATACCTACAGC
GTGAGCTATGAGAAAGCGCCACGCTTCCCGAAGGGAGAAAGGCGGACAGGTATCCGGTAAGCGGCAGGGT
CGGAACAGGAGAGCGCACGAGGGAGCTTCCAGGGGGAAACGCCTGGTATCTTTATAGTCCTGTCGGGTTT
CGCCACCTCTGACTTGAGCGTCGATTTTTGTGATGCTCGTCAGGGGGGCGGAGCCTATGGAAAAACGCCA
GCAACGCGGCCTTTTTACGGTTCCTGGCCTTTTGCTGGCCTTTTGCTCACATGTTCTTTCCTGCGTTATC
CCCTGATTCTGTGGATAACCGTATTACCGCCTTTGAGTGAGCTGATACCGCTCGCCGCAGCCGAACGACC
GAGCGCAGCGAGTCAGTGAGCGAGGAAGCGGAAGAGCGCCTGATGCGGTATTTTCTCCTTACGCATCTGT
GCGGTATTTCACACCGCAATGGTGCACTCTCAGTACAATCTGCTCTGATGCCGCATAGTTAAGCCAGTAT
ACACTCCGCTATCGCTACGTGACTGGGTCATGGCTGCGCCCCGACACCCGCCAACACCCGCTGACGCGCC
CTGACGGGCTTGTCTGCTCCCGGCATCCGCTTACAGACAAGCTGTGACCGTCTCCGGGAGCTGCATGTGT
CAGAGGTTTTCACCGTCATCACCGAAACGCGCGAGGCAGCTGCGGTAAAGCTCATCAGCGTGGTCGTGAA
GCGATTCACAGATGTCTGCCTGTTCATCCGCGTCCAGCTCGTTGAGTTTCTCCAGAAGCGTTAATGTCTG
GCTTCTGATAAAGCGGGCCATGTTAAGGGCGGTTTTTTCCTGTTTGGTCACTGATGCCTCCGTGTAAGGG
GGATTTCTGTTCATGGGGGTAATGATACCGATGAAACGAGAGAGGATGCTCACGATACGGGTTACTGATG
ATGAACATGCCCGGTTACTGGAACGTTGTGAGGGTAAACAACTGGCGGTATGGATGCGGCGGGACCAGAG
AAAAATCACTCAGGGTCAATGCCAGCGCTTCGTTAATACAGATGTAGGTGTTCCACAGGGTAGCCAGCAG
CATCCTGCGATGCAGATCCGGAACATAATGGTGCAGGGCGCTGACTTCCGCGTTTCCAGACTTTACGAAA
CACGGAAACCGAAGACCATTCATGTTGTTGCTCAGGTCGCAGACGTTTTGCAGCAGCAGTCGCTTCACGT
TCGCTCGCGTATCGGTGATTCATTCTGCTAACCAGTAAGGCAACCCCGCCAGCCTAGCCGGGTCCTCAAC
GACAGGAGCACGATCATGCGCACCCGTGGGGCCGCCATGCCGGCGATAATGGCCTGCTTCTCGCCGAAAC
GTTTGGTGGCGGGACCAGTGACGAAGGCTTGAGCGAGGGCGTGCAAGATTCCGAATACCGCAAGCGACAG
GCCGATCATCGTCGCGCTCCAGCGAAAGCGGTCCTCGCCGAAAATGACCCAGAGCGCTGCCGGCACCTGT
CCTACGAGTTGCATGATAAAGAAGACAGTCATAAGTGCGGCGACGATAGTCATGCCCCGCGCCCACCGGA
AGGAGCTGACTGGGTTGAAGGCTCTCAAGGGCATCGGTCGAGATCCCGGTGCCTAATGAGTGAGCTAACT
TACATTAATTGCGTTGCGCTCACTGCCCGCTTTCCAGTCGGGAAACCTGTCGTGCCAGCTGCATTAATGA
ATCGGCCAACGCGCGGGGAGAGGCGGTTTGCGTATTGGGCGCCAGGGTGGTTTTTCTTTTCACCAGTGAG
ACGGGCAACAGCTGATTGCCCTTCACCGCCTGGCCCTGAGAGAGTTGCAGCAAGCGGTCCACGCTGGTTT
GCCCCAGCAGGCGAAAATCCTGTTTGATGGTGGTTAACGGCGGGATATAACATGAGCTGTCTTCGGTATC
GTCGTATCCCACTACCGAGATATCCGCACCAACGCGCAGCCCGGACTCGGTAATGGCGCGCATTGCGCCC
AGCGCCATCTGATCGTTGGCAACCAGCATCGCAGTGGGAACGATGCCCTCATTCAGCATTTGCATGGTTT
GTTGAAAACCGGACATGGCACTCCAGTCGCCTTCCCGTTCCGCTATCGGCTGAATTTGATTGCGAGTGAG
ATATTTATGCCAGCCAGCCAGACGCAGACGCGCCGAGACAGAACTTAATGGGCCCGCTAACAGCGCGATT
TGCTGGTGACCCAATGCGACCAGATGCTCCACGCCCAGTCGCGTACCGTCTTCATGGGAGAAAATAATAC
TGTTGATGGGTGTCTGGTCAGAGACATCAAGAAATAACGCCGGAACATTAGTGCAGGCAGCTTCCACAGC
AATGGCATCCTGGTCATCCAGCGGATAGTTAATGATCAGCCCACTGACGCGTTGCGCGAGAAGATTGTGC
ACCGCCGCTTTACAGGCTTCGACGCCGCTTCGTTCTACCATCGACACCACCACGCTGGCACCCAGTTGAT
CGGCGCGAGATTTAATCGCCGCGACAATTTGCGACGGCGCGTGCAGGGCCAGACTGGAGGTGGCAACGCC
AATCAGCAACGACTGTTTGCCCGCCAGTTGTTGTGCCACGCGGTTGGGAATGTAATTCAGCTCCGCCATC
GCCGCTTCCACTTTTTCCCGCGTTTTCGCAGAAACGTGGCTGGCCTGGTTCACCACGCGGGAAACGGTCT
GATAAGAGACACCGGCATACTCTGCGACATCGTATAACGTTACTGGTTTCACATTCACCACCCTGAATTG
ACTCTCTTCCGGGCGCTATCATGCCATACCGCGAAAGGTTTTGCGCCATTCGATGGTGTCCGGGATCTCG
ACGCTCTCCCTTATGCGACTCCTGCATTAGGAAGCAGCCCAGTAGTAGGTTGAGGCCGTTGAGCACCGCC
GCCGCAAGGAATGGTGCATGCAAGGAGATGGCGCCCAACAGTCCCCCGGCCACGGGGCCTGCCACCATAC
CCACGCCGAAACAAGCGCTCATGAGCCCGAAGTGGCGAGCCCGATCTTCCCCATCGGTGATGTCGGCGAT
ATAGGCGCCAGCAACCGCACCTGTGGCGCCGGTGATGCCGGCCACGATGCGTCCGGCGTAGAGGATCGAG
ATCTCGATCCCGCGAAATTAATACGACTCACTATAGGGGAATTGTGAGCGGATAACAATTCCCCTCTAGA
AATAATTTTGTTTAACTTTAAGAAGGAGATATACCATGGGCAGCAGCCATCATCATCATCATCACAGCAG
CGGCACTAGTAGCGGCGGTGGTAGCGATAGCGAAGTCAATCAAGAAGCGAAACCGGAAGTCGAACCGGAA
GTCAAACCGGAAACGCACATCAACCTGAAAGTTAGTGATGGCAGCTCTGAAATTTTCTTTAAAATTAAGA
AAACCACGCCGCTGCGTCGCCTGATGGAAGCGTTTGCCAAACGCCAGGGCAAAGAAATGGATAGCCTGCG
CTTCCTGTATGACGGTATTCGTATCCAGGCGGATCAAGCCCCGGAAGATCTGGACATGGAAGATAACGAC
ATTATCGAAGCGCATCGCGAACAGATTGGCGGCCATATGAGCGGTCCTGGATCCTCTCCGGAAGACAAAA
TTGCGCAGTTGAAACAAAAAATTCAGGCGCTCAAGCAAGAAAATCAACAGTTGGAGGAGGAGAATGCAGC
CCTGGAGTATGGTGGAAGTCGAATTCGTAGTGGATCCTCGGGATCATCAGGATCCTCTGGGAGCTCAGGA
TCCTCGGGGAGCTCTGGATCCAGCGGTTCAAGCGGATCCTCAGGGAGCTCTGGATCCAGTGGTAGTTCGG
GATCCAGCGGATCTAGTGGATCCTCTGGTAGTTCGGGATCCAGTGGTAGCCCGCGGATGGTGAGCAAGGG
CGGTACCAGCGGTCCTGGATCCTCTCCGGAAGACAAAATTGCGCAGTTGAAACAAAAAATTCAGGCGCTC
AAGCAAGAAAATCAACAGTTGGAGGAGGAGAATGCAGCCCTGGAGTATGGTGGAAGTAAGCTTTGGAGCC
ACCCGCAGTTCGAAAAATAAAGCGGCCGCACTCGAGCACCACCACCACCACCACTGAGATCCGGCTGCTA
ACAAAGCCCGAAAGGAAGCTGAGTTGGCTGCTGCCACCGCTGAGCAATAACTAGCATAACCCCTTGGGGC
CTCTAAACGGGTCTTGAGGGGTTTTTTGCTGAAAGGAGGAACTATATCCGGAT
